>Addgene plasmid #149205 | pGBW-m4046700 | addgene full sequence | sequence record 297805 | Ginkgo NGS Result
GCGGCCGCTTGCTATATTGAAGTACGGATTAGAAGCCGCCGAGCGGGCGACAGCCCTCCGACGGAAGACT
CTCCTCCGTGCGTCCTCGTCTTCACCGGTCGCGTTCCTGAAACGCAGATGTGCCTCGCGCCGCACTGCTC
CGAACAATAAAGATTCTACAATACTAGCTTTTATGGTTATGAAGAGGAAAAATTGGCAGTAACCTGGCCC
CACAAACCTTCAAATTAACGAATCAAATTAACAACCATAGGATGATAATGCGATTAGTTTTTTAGCCTTA
TTTCTGGGGTAATTAATCAGCGAAGCGATGATTTTTGATCTATTAACAGATATATAAATGGAAAAGCTGC
ATAACCACTTTAACTAATACTTTCAACATTTTCAGTTTGTATTACTTCTTATTCAAATGTCATAAAAGTA
TCAACAAAAAATTGTTAATATACCTCTATACTTTAACGTCAAGGAGAAAAAACTATAATGAAATTCTTGG
TTTTTCTTGGTATCATAACTACAGTAGCCGCTTTCCACCAGGAATGTTCCTTACAAAGCTGCACGCAACA
TCAACCGTACGTCGTTGATGACCCATGTCCAATCCACTTCTATTCGAAGTGGTACATTAGAGTTGGAGCT
AGGAAGTCTGCACCTTTGATTGAGCTGTGTGTCGATGAAGCTGGTTCAAAGTCTCCAATTCAATACATCG
ACATTGGTAATTATACTGTCTCCTGTTTGCCCTTTACCATTAACTGCCAAGAACCAAAATTAGGCAGTTT
GGTTGTCCGATGTTCTTTCTACGAAGACTTTTTGGAATATCATGATGTGCGTGTTGTCCTAGATTTCATC
TAAACAGGCCCCTTTTCCTTTGTCGATATCATGTAATTAGTTATGTCACGCTTACATTCACGCCCTCCTC
CCACATCCGCTCTAACCGAAAAGGAAGGAGTTAGACAACCTGAAGTCTAGGTCCCTATTTATTTTTTTTA
ATAGTTATGTTAGTATTAAGAACGTTATTTATATTTCAAATTTTTCTTTTTTTTCTGTACAAAGCGGCCG
CCGAACCACTAGTGCACTGCAGTACACGGTTTCCTTGAAATTTTTTTGATTCGGTAATCTCCGAACAGAA
GGAAGAACGAAGGAAGGAGCACAGACTTAGATTGGTATATATACGCATATGTAGTGTTGAAGAAACATGA
AATTGCCCAGTATTCTTAACCCAACTGCACAGAACAAAAACGTGCAGGAAACGAAGATAAATCATGTCGA
AAGCTACATATAAGGAACGTGCTGCTACTCATCCTAGTCCTGTTGCTGCCAAGCTATTTAATATCATGCA
CGAAAAGCAAACAAACTTGTGTGCTTCATTGGATGTTCGTACCACCAAGGAATTACTGGAGTTAGTTGAA
GCATTAGGTCCCAAAATTTGTTTACTAAAAACACATGTGGATATCTTGACTGATTTTTCCATGGAGGGCA
CAGTTAAGCCGCTAAAGGCATTATCCGCCAAGTACAATTTTTTACTCTTCGAGGACAGAAAATTTGCTGA
CATTGGTAATACAGTCAAATTGCAGTACTCTGCGGGTGTATACAGAATAGCAGAATGGGCAGACATTACG
AATGCACACGGTGTGGTGGGCCCAGGTATTGTTAGCGGTTTGAAGCAGGCGGCAGAAGAAGTAACAAAGG
AACCTAGAGGCCTTTTGATGTTAGCAGAATTGTCATGCAAGGGCTCCCTATCTACTGGAGAATATACTAA
GGGTACTGTTGACATTGCGAAGAGCGACAAAGATTTTGTTATCGGCTTTATTGCTCAAAGAGACATGGGT
GGAAGAGATGAAGGTTACGATTGGTTGATTATGACACCCGGTGTGGGTTTAGATGACAAGGGAGATGCAT
TGGGTCAACAGTATAGAACCGTGGATGATGTGGTTTCTACAGGATCTGACATTATTATTGTTGGAAGAGG
ACTATTTGCAAAGGGAAGGGATGCTAAGGTAGAGGGTGAACGTTACAGAAAAGCAGGCTGGGAAGCATAT
TTGAGAAGATGCGGCCAGCAAAACTAAAAAACTGTATTATAAGTAAATGCATGTATACTAAACTCACAAA
TTAGAGCTTCAATTTAATTATATCAGTTATTACCCGAGTAACGAAGCATCTGTGCTTCATTTTGTAGAAC
AAAAATGCAACGCGAGAGCGCTAATTTTTCAAACAAAGAATCTGAGCTGCATTTTTACAGAACAGAAATG
CAACGCGAAAGCGCTATTTTACCAACGAAGAATCTGTGCTTCATTTTTGTAAAACAAAAATGCAACGCGA
GAGCGCTAATTTTTCAAACAAAGAATCTGAGCTGCATTTTTACAGAACAGAAATGCAACGCGAGAGCGCT
ATTTTACCAACAAAGAATCTATACTTCTTTTTTGTTCTACAAAAATGCATCCCGAGAGCGCTATTTTTCT
AACAAAGCATCTTAGATTACTTTTTTTCTCCTTTGTGCGCTCTATAATGCAGTCTCTTGATAACTTTTTG
CACTGTAGGTCCGTTAAGGTTAGAAGAAGGCTACTTTGGTGTCTATTTTCTCTTCCATAAAAAAAGCCTG
ACTCCACTTCCCGCGTTTACTGATTACTAGCGAAGCTGCGGGTGCATTTTTTCAAGATAAAGGCATCCCC
GATTATATTCTATACCGATGTGGATTGCGCATACTTTGTGAACAGAAAGTGATAGCGTTGATGATTCTTC
ATTGGTCAGAAAATTATGAACGGTTTCTTCTATTTTGTCTCTATATACTACGTATAGGAAATGTTTACAT
TTTCGTATTGTTTTCGATTCACTCTATGAATAGTTCTTACTACAATTTTTTTGTCTAAAGAGTAATACTA
GAGATAAACATAAAAAATGTAGAGGTCGAGTTTAGATGCAAGTTCAAGGAGCGAAAGGTGGATGGGTAGG
TTATATAGGGATATAGCACAGAGATATATAGCAAAGAGATACTTTTGAGCAATGTTTGTGGAAGCGGTAT
TCGCAATATTTTAGTAGCTCGTTACAGTCCGGTGCGTTTTTGGTTTTTTGAAAGTGCGTCATCAGAGCGC
TTTTGGTTTTCAAAAGCGCTCTGAAGTTCCTATACTTTCTAGCTAGAGAATAGGAACTTCCCGAGCGGCC
GCGTGTTACAAGCTTGACTCCAGCGTAACTGGACTGCAATCAACTCACTGGCTCACCTTCACGGGTGGGC
CTTTCTTCGGTAGAAAATCAAAGGATCTTCTTGAGATCCTTTTTTTCTGCGCGTAATCTGCTGCTTGCAA
ACAAAAAAACCACCGCTACCAGCGGTGGTTTGTTTGCCGGATCAAGAGCTACCAACTCTTTTTCCGAGGT
AACTGGCTTCAGCAGAGCGCAGATACCAAATACTGTTCTTCTAGTGTAGCCGTAGTTAGGCCACCACTTC
AAGAACTCTGTAGCACCGCCTACATACCTCGCTCTGCTAATCCTGTTACCAGTGGCTGCTGCCAGTGGCG
ATAAGTCGTGTCTTACCGGGTTGGACTCAAGACGATAGTTACCGGATAAGGCGCAGCGGTCGGGCTGAAC
GGGGGGTTCGTGCACACAGCCCAGCTTGGAGCGAACGACCTACACCGAACTGAGATACCTACAGCGTGAG
CTATGAGAAAGCGCCACGCTTCCCGAAGGGAGAAAGGCGGACAGGTATCCGGTAAGCGGCAGGGTCGGAA
CAGGAGAGCGCACGAGGGAGCTTCCAGGGGTAAACGCCTGGTATCTTTATAGTCCTGTCGGGTTTCGCCA
CCTCTGACTTGAGCATCGATTTTTGTGATGCTCGTCAGGGGGGCGGAGCCTATGGAAAAACGCCAGCAAC
GCAGAAAGGCCCACCCGAAGGTGAGCCAGGTGATTACATTTGGGCCCTCATCAGAGGTTTTCACCGTCAT
CACCGAAACGCGCGAGGCAGCTGCGGTAAAGCTCATCAGCGTGGTCGTGAAGCGATTCACAGATGTCTGC
CTGTTCATCCGCGTCCAGCTCGTTGAGTTTCTCCAGAAGCGTTAATGTCTGGCTTCTGATAAAGCGGGCC
ATGTTAAGGGCGGTTTTTTCCTGTTTGGTCACTTACCAATGCTTAATCAGTGAGGCACCTATCTCAGCGA
TCTGTCTATTTCGTTCATCCATAGTTGCCTGACTCCCCGTCGTGTAGATAACTACGATGCGGGAGGGCTT
ACCATCTGGCCCCAGTGCTGCAATGATACCGCGAGACCCACGCTCACCGGCTCCAGATTTATCAGCAATA
AACCAGCCAGCCGGGAGGGCCGAGCGCAGAAGTGATCCTGCAACTTTATCCGCCTCCATCCAGTCTATTA
ATTGTTGCCGGGAAGCTAGAGTAAGTAGTTCGCCAGTTAATAGTTTGCGCAACGTTGTTGCCATTGCTAC
AGGCATCGTGGTGTCACGCTCGTCGTTTGGTATGGCTTCATTCAGCTCCGGTTCCCAACGATCAAGGCGA
GTTACATGATCCCCCATGTTGTGCAAAAAAGCGGTTAGCTCCTTCGGTCCTCCGATCGTTGCCAGAAGTA
AGTTGGCCGCAGTGTTATCACTCATGGTTATGGCAGCACTGCATAATTCTCTTACTGTCATGCCATCCGT
GAGATGCTTTTCTGTGACTGGTGAGTACTCAACCAAGTCATTCTGAGAATAGTGTATGCGGCGACCGAGT
TGCTCTTGCCCGGCGTCAATACGGGATAATACCGCGCCACATAGCAGAACTTTAAAAGTGCTCATCATTG
GAAAACGTTCTTCGGGGCGTAAACTCTCAAGGATCTTACCGCTGTTGAGATCCAGTTCGATGTAACCCAC
TCGTGCACCCAACTGATCTTCAGCATCTTTTACTTTCACCAGCGTTTCTGGGTGAGCAAAAACAGGAAGG
CAAAATGCCGCAAAAAAGGGAATAAGGGCGACACGGAAATGTTGAATACTCATTTTAGCTTCCTTAGCTC
CTGAAAATCTCGATAACTCAAAAAATACGCCCGGTAGTGATCTTATTTCATTATGGTGAAAGTTGGAACC
TCTTACGTGCCGATCAAGTCAAAAGCCTCCGGTCGGAGGCTTTTGACTTTCTGCTATGGAGGTCAGGTAT
GATTTAAATGGTCAGTTAGA
Features (pLannotate 1.2.2; 13 found; start..end, strand, type, name):
     25..466     +  promoter       GAL1 promoter: S. cerevisiae GAL1; inducible promoter, regulated by Gal4
    478..840     +  CDS            NS8_SARS2: Experimental evidence at protein level: Swiss-Prot protein existence level 1. Plays a role in modulating host immune response (PubMed:31986261). Binds to IL17RA receptor, leading to IL17 pathway activation and an increased secretion of pro-inflammatory factors. Contributes to cytokine storm during COVID-19 infection. From Severe acute respiratory syndrome coronavirus 2 (2019-nCoV) (SARS-CoV-2).
    869..1041    +  terminator     CYC1 terminator (fragment): S. cerevisiae CYC1; transcription terminator for CYC1
   1077..1253    +  promoter       URA3 promoter (fragment): S. cerevisiae URA3
   1254..2057    +  CDS            URA3: orotidine-5'-phosphate decarboxylase, required for uracil biosynthesis; S. cerevisiae URA3; yeast auxotrophic marker, counterselectable with 5-fluoroorotic acid (5-FOA)
   2140..3122    -  rep_origin     2μ ori: yeast 2μ plasmid origin of replication
   3200..3229    +  terminator     T3Te terminator: phage T3 early transcription terminator
   3251..3838    +  rep_origin     ori: high-copy-number ColE1/pMB1/pBR322/pUC origin of replication
   3850..3877    -  terminator     T7Te terminator: phage T7 early transcription terminator
   3901..4092    -  CDS            rop: Rop protein, which maintains plasmids at low copy number; rop
   4093..4953    -  CDS            AmpR: β-lactamase; bla; confers resistance to ampicillin, carbenicillin, and related antibiotics
   4954..5056    -  promoter       cat promoter: promoter of the E. coli cat gene encoding chloramphenicol acetyltransferase
   5057..5088    -  terminator     tonB terminator: bidirectional E. coli tonB-P14 transcription terminator
