[The description below was written by a language model from this plasmid's Addgene catalogue record and pLannotate feature annotations shown in this document.]
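Description:
pGBW-m4046700 is an episomal yeast expression plasmid for producing the SARS-CoV-2 ORF8 accessory protein in Saccharomyces cerevisiae. It is an E. coli–yeast shuttle vector. In bacteria it replicates from a high-copy ColE1/pUC-type origin and is selected with ampicillin through a β-lactamase gene, which the annotation places downstream of a cat promoter. In yeast it is maintained by the 2μ origin and selected by uracil prototrophy through a URA3 cassette, a marker that can also be counterselected with 5-FOA. The annotation also calls a short rop segment next to AmpR, although the catalogue lists the plasmid as high copy. Phage T3Te and T7Te terminators flank the bacterial origin, and a tonB terminator lies beside the resistance cassette, presumably insulating these modules from transcriptional read-through.

The payload is a synthetic ORF8 coding sequence, recoded for S. cerevisiae codon usage ("recode 1") from the viral reference protein. It was made by gene synthesis, and the depositor mentions a NotI site. The gene sits between the GAL1 promoter and a CYC1 terminator fragment, so expression is controlled by Gal4 and induced by galactose. No epitope tags or reporter fusions are annotated. ORF8 is described as a modulator of host immune responses that binds the IL17RA receptor and promotes pro-inflammatory signalling.

The record states no purpose beyond yeast expression of ORF8. The annotated 5,130 nt sequence comes from the depositor's next-generation sequencing, which they caution may not fully cover the entire plasmid. It is also longer than the sum of the listed backbone and insert sizes.
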