Addgene plasmid #149205: pGBW-m4046700
Purpose: Yeast Expression plasmid for SARS-CoV-2 ORF8 protein
Depositing lab: Ginkgo Bioworks & Benjie Chen. Depositing organization: Ginkgo Bioworks.
Backbone
  Vector backbone: AmpR; 2u URA3
  Backbone size w/o insert (bp): 4078
  Vector type: Yeast Expression
  Selectable markers: URA3
Growth in bacteria
  Bacterial resistance: Ampicillin, 100 μg/mL
  Growth temperature: 37°C
  Growth strain: DH5alpha
  Copy number: High Copy
Gene/Insert
  Gene/Insert name: SARS-CoV-2 ORF8 protein
  Species: S. cerevisiae (budding yeast); Severe acute respiratory syndrome coronavirus 2
  Insert size (bp): 359
  Mutation: Saccharomyces cerevisiae recode 1
  Entrez Gene: ORF8 (a.k.a. GU280_gp09)
  Promoter: pGAL1
  Cloning method: Unknown
Resource information
  A portion of this plasmid was derived from a plasmid made by: GinkgoBioworks
Depositor comments: NCBI Reference Sequence: YP_009724396.1. Created by gene synthesis with Not1 site. NGS used for QC was performed by Ginkgo and may not fully cover the entire plasmid.
How to cite: pGBW-m4046700 was a gift from Ginkgo Bioworks & Benjie Chen (Addgene plasmid # 149205 ; http://n2t.net/addgene:149205 ; RRID:Addgene_149205)
